>Addgene plasmid #210738 | pUC57-ITR2-H1-GFP sgRNA Target 2- eCMV- S.pyoegenes-3XFLAG-SV40NLS-ITR2 | addgene full sequence | sequence record 417968 | Addgene NGS Result
TCGCGCGTTTCGGTGATGACGGTGAAAACCTCTGACACATGCAGCTCCCGGAGACGGTCACAGCTTGTCT
GTAAGCGGATGCCGGGAGCAGACAAGCCCGTCAGGGCGCGTCAGCGGGTGTTGGCGGGTGTCGGGGCTGG
CTTAACTATGCGGCATCAGAGCAGATTGTACTGAGAGTGCACCATATGCGGTGTGAAATACCGCACAGAT
GCGTAAGGAGAAAATACCGCATCAGGCGCCATTCGCCATTCAGGCTGCGCAACTGTTGGGAAGGGCGATC
GGTGCGGGCCTCTTCGCTATTACGCCAGCTGGCGAAAGGGGGATGTGCTGCAAGGCGATTAAGTTGGGTA
ACGCCAGGGTTTTCCCAGTCACGACGTTGTAAAACGACGGCCAGTGAATTCGAGCTCGGTACCTCGCGAA
TGCATCTAGATCCTGCAGGCAGCTGCGCGCTCGCTCGCTCACTGAGGCCGCCCGGGCAAAGCCCGGGCGT
CGGGCGACCTTTGGTCGCCCGGCCTCAGTGAGCGAGCGAGCGCGCAGAGAGGGAGTGGCCAACTCCATCA
CTAGGGGTTCCTGCGGCCCCCCCTAGGTAGGCTAGGCTAGGCGTATATTTGCATGTCGCTATGTGTTCTG
GGAAATCACCATAAACGTGAAATGTCTTTGGATTTGGGAATCTTATAAGTTCTGTATGAGACCACTCTTT
CCCGATGCCGTTCTTCTGCTTGTGTTTTAGAGCTAGAAATAGCAAGTTAAAATAAGGCTAGTCCGTTATC
AACTTGAAAAAGTGGCACCGAGTCGGTGCTTTTTTTTTCTAGAGGGTACCGGGGCCCGCCTAGGTAGTTA
TTAATAGTAATCAATTACGGGGTCATTAGTTCATAGCCCATATATGGAGTTCCGCGTTACATAACTTACG
GTAAATGGCCCGCCTGGCTGACCGCCCAACGACCCCCGCCCATTGACGTCAATAATGACGTATGTTCCCA
TAGTAACGCCAATAGGGACTTTCCATTGACGTCAATGGGTGGAGTATTTACGGTAAACTGCCCACTTGGC
AGTACATCAAGTGTATCATATGCCAAGTACGCCCCCTATTGACGTCAATGACGGTAAATGGCCCGCCTGG
CATTATGCCCAGTACATGACCTTATGGGACTTTCCTACTTGGCAGTACATCTACGTATTAGTCATCGCTA
TTACCATGGTGATGCGGTTTTGGCAGTACATCAATGGGCGTGGATAGCGGTTTGACTCACGGGGATTTCC
AAGTCTCCACCCCATTGACGTCAATGGGAGTTTGTTTTGGCACCAAAATCAACGGGACTTTCCAAAATGT
CGTAACAACTCCGCCCCATTGACGCAAATGGGCGGTAGGCGTGTACGGTGGGAGGTCTATATAAGCAGAG
CTGGTTTAGTGAACCGTCAGATCCGCTAGCGCTACCGGTCGCCACCATGGACAAGAAGTACTCCATTGGG
CTCGACATCGGCACAAACAGCGTCGGCTGGGCCGTCATTACGGACGAGTACAAGGTGCCGAGCAAAAAAT
TCAAAGTTCTGGGCAATACCGATCGCCACAGCATAAAGAAGAACCTCATTGGCGCCCTCCTGTTCGACTC
CGGGGAGACGGCCGAAGCCACGCGGCTCAAAAGAACAGCACGGCGCAGATATACCCGCAGAAAGAATCGG
ATCTGCTACCTGCAGGAGATCTTTAGTAATGAGATGGCTAAGGTGGATGACTCTTTCTTCCATAGGCTGG
AGGAGTCCTTTTTGGTGGAGGAGGATAAAAAGCACGAGCGCCACCCAATCTTTGGCAATATCGTGGACGA
GGTGGCGTACCATGAAAAGTACCCAACCATATATCATCTGAGGAAGAAGCTTGTAGACAGTACTGATAAG
GCTGACTTGCGGTTGATCTATCTCGCGCTGGCGCATATGATCAAATTTCGGGGACACTTCCTCATCGAGG
GGGACCTGAACCCAGACAACAGCGATGTCGACAAACTCTTTATCCAACTGGTTCAGACTTACAATCAGCT
TTTCGAAGAGAACCCGATCAACGCATCCGGAGTTGACGCCAAAGCAATCCTGAGCGCTAGGCTGTCCAAA
TCCCGGCGGCTCGAAAACCTCATCGCACAGCTCCCTGGGGAGAAGAAGAACGGCCTGTTTGGTAATCTTA
TCGCCCTGTCACTCGGGCTGACCCCCAACTTTAAATCTAACTTCGACCTGGCCGAAGATGCCAAGCTTCA
ACTGAGCAAAGACACCTACGATGATGATCTCGACAATCTGCTGGCCCAGATCGGCGACCAGTACGCAGAC
CTTTTTTTGGCGGCAAAGAACCTGTCAGACGCCATTCTGCTGAGTGATATTCTGCGAGTGAACACGGAGA
TCACCAAAGCTCCGCTGAGCGCTAGTATGATCAAGCGCTATGATGAGCACCACCAAGACTTGACTTTGCT
GAAGGCCCTTGTCAGACAGCAACTGCCTGAGAAGTACAAGGAAATTTTCTTCGATCAGTCTAAAAATGGC
TACGCCGGATACATTGACGGCGGAGCAAGCCAGGAGGAATTTTACAAATTTATTAAGCCCATCTTGGAAA
AAATGGACGGCACCGAGGAGCTGCTGGTAAAGCTTAACAGAGAAGATCTGTTGCGCAAACAGCGCACTTT
CGACAATGGAAGCATCCCCCACCAGATTCACCTGGGCGAACTGCACGCTATCCTCAGGCGGCAAGAGGAT
TTCTACCCCTTTTTGAAAGATAACAGGGAAAAGATTGAGAAAATCCTCACATTTCGGATACCCTACTATG
TAGGCCCCCTCGCCCGGGGAAATTCCAGATTCGCGTGGATGACTCGCAAATCAGAAGAGACCATCACTCC
CTGGAACTTCGAGGAAGTCGTGGATAAGGGGGCCTCTGCCCAGTCCTTCATCGAAAGGATGACTAACTTT
GATAAAAATCTGCCTAACGAAAAGGTGCTTCCTAAACACTCTCTGCTGTACGAGTACTTCACAGTTTATA
ACGAGCTCACCAAGGTCAAATACGTCACAGAAGGGATGAGAAAGCCAGCATTCCTGTCTGGAGAGCAGAA
GAAAGCTATCGTGGACCTCCTCTTCAAGACGAACCGGAAAGTTACCGTGAAACAGCTCAAAGAAGACTAT
TTCAAAAAGATTGAATGTTTCGACTCTGTTGAAATCAGCGGAGTGGAGGATCGCTTCAACGCATCCCTGG
GAACGTATCACGATCTCCTGAAAATCATTAAAGACAAGGACTTCCTGGACAATGAGGAGAACGAGGACAT
TCTTGAGGACATTGTCCTCACCCTTACGTTGTTTGAAGATAGGGAGATGATTGAAGAACGCTTGAAAACT
TACGCTCATCTCTTCGACGACAAAGTCATGAAACAGCTCAAGAGGCGCCGATATACAGGATGGGGGCGGC
TGTCAAGAAAACTGATCAATGGGATCCGAGACAAGCAGAGTGGAAAGACAATCCTGGATTTTCTTAAGTC
CGATGGATTTGCCAACAGGAACTTCATGCAGTTGATCCATGATGACTCTCTCACCTTTAAGGAGGACATC
CAGAAAGCACAAGTTTCTGGCCAGGGGGACAGTCTTCACGAGCACATCGCTAATCTTGCAGGTAGCCCAG
CTATCAAAAAGGGAATACTGCAGACCGTTAAGGTCGTGGATGAACTCGTCAAAGTAATGGGAAGGCATAA
GCCCGAGAATATCGTTATCGAGATGGCCCGAGAGAACCAAACTACCCAGAAGGGACAGAAGAACAGTAGG
GAAAGGATGAAGAGGATTGAAGAGGGTATAAAAGAACTGGGGTCCCAAATCCTTAAGGAACACCCAGTTG
AAAACACCCAGCTTCAGAATGAGAAGCTCTACCTGTACTACCTGCAGAACGGCAGGGACATGTACGTGGA
TCAGGAACTGGACATCAATCGGCTCTCCGACTACGACGTGGATCATATCGTGCCCCAGTCTTTTCTCAAA
GATGATTCTATTGATAATAAAGTGTTGACAAGATCCGATAAAAATAGAGGGAAGAGTGATAACGTCCCCT
CAGAAGAAGTTGTCAAGAAAATGAAAAATTATTGGCGGCAGCTGCTGAACGCCAAACTGATCACACAACG
GAAGTTCGATAATCTGACTAAGGCTGAACGAGGTGGCCTGTCTGAGTTGGATAAAGCCGGCTTCATCAAA
AGGCAGCTTGTTGAGACACGCCAGATCACCAAGCACGTGGCCCAAATTCTCGATTCACGCATGAACACCA
AGTACGATGAAAATGACAAACTGATTCGAGAGGTGAAAGTTATTACTCTGAAGTCTAAGCTGGTCTCAGA
TTTCAGAAAGGACTTTCAGTTTTATAAGGTGAGAGAGATCAACAATTACCACCATGCGCATGATGCCTAC
CTGAATGCAGTGGTAGGCACTGCACTTATCAAAAAATATCCCAAGCTTGAATCTGAATTTGTTTACGGAG
ACTATAAAGTGTACGATGTTAGGAAAATGATCGCAAAGTCTGAGCAGGAAATAGGCAAGGCCACCGCTAA
GTACTTCTTTTACAGCAATATTATGAATTTTTTCAAGACCGAGATTACACTGGCCAATGGAGAGATTCGG
AAGCGACCACTTATCGAAACAAACGGAGAAACAGGAGAAATCGTGTGGGACAAGGGTAGGGATTTCGCGA
CAGTCCGGAAGGTCCTGTCCATGCCGCAGGTGAACATCGTTAAAAAGACCGAAGTACAGACCGGAGGCTT
CTCCAAGGAAAGTATCCTCCCGAAAAGGAACAGCGACAAGCTGATCGCACGCAAAAAAGATTGGGACCCC
AAGAAATACGGCGGATTCGATTCTCCTACAGTCGCTTACAGTGTACTGGTTGTGGCCAAAGTGGAGAAAG
GGAAGTCTAAAAAACTCAAAAGCGTCAAGGAACTGCTGGGCATCACAATCATGGAGCGATCAAGCTTCGA
AAAAAACCCCATCGACTTTCTCGAGGCGAAAGGATATAAAGAGGTCAAAAAAGACCTCATCATTAAGCTT
CCCAAGTACTCTCTCTTTGAGCTTGAAAACGGCCGGAAACGAATGCTCGCTAGTGCGGGCGAGCTGCAGA
AAGGTAACGAGCTGGCACTGCCCTCTAAATACGTTAATTTCTTGTATCTGGCCAGCCACTATGAAAAGCT
CAAAGGGTCTCCCGAAGATAATGAGCAGAAGCAGCTGTTCGTGGAACAACACAAACACTACCTTGATGAG
ATCATCGAGCAAATAAGCGAATTCTCCAAAAGAGTGATCCTCGCCGACGCTAACCTCGATAAGGTGCTTT
CTGCTTACAATAAGCACAGGGATAAGCCCATCAGGGAGCAGGCAGAAAACATTATCCACTTGTTTACTCT
GACCAACTTGGGCGCGCCTGCAGCCTTCAAGTACTTCGACACCACCATAGACAGAAAGCGGTACACCTCT
ACAAAGGAGGTCCTGGACGCCACACTGATTCATCAGTCAATTACGGGGCTCTATGAAACAAGAATCGACC
TCTCTCAGCTCGGTGGAGACGACTACAAGGACGACGACGACAAGGACTATAAGGACGATGATGATAAGGA
TTACAAAGATGACGACGATAAGCCCCCCAAGAAGAAGAGGAAGGTGGAGGCCAGCTAAGAATTCAATAAA
AGATCTTTATTTTCATTAGATCTGTGTGTTGGTTTTTTGTGTGTAAGAATTCCGGCCGCAGGAACCCCTA
GTGATGGAGTTGGCCACTCCCTCTCTGCGCGCTCGCTCGCTCACTGAGGCCGCCCGGGCTTTGCCCGGGC
GGCCTCAGTGAGCGAGCGAGCGCGCAGCTGCCTGCAGGATCGGATCCCGGGCCCGTCGACTGCAGAGGCC
TGCATGCAAGCTTGGCGTAATCATGGTCATAGCTGTTTCCTGTGTGAAATTGTTATCCGCTCACAATTCC
ACACAACATACGAGCCGGAAGCATAAAGTGTAAAGCCTGGGGTGCCTAATGAGTGAGCTAACTCACATTA
ATTGCGTTGCGCTCACTGCCCGCTTTCCAGTCGGGAAACCTGTCGTGCCAGCTGCATTAATGAATCGGCC
AACGCGCGGGGAGAGGCGGTTTGCGTATTGGGCGCTCTTCCGCTTCCTCGCTCACTGACTCGCTGCGCTC
GGTCGTTCGGCTGCGGCGAGCGGTATCAGCTCACTCAAAGGCGGTAATACGGTTATCCACAGAATCAGGG
GATAACGCAGGAAAGAACATGTGAGCAAAAGGCCAGCAAAAGGCCAGGAACCGTAAAAAGGCCGCGTTGC
TGGCGTTTTTCCATAGGCTCCGCCCCCCTGACGAGCATCACAAAAATCGACGCTCAAGTCAGAGGTGGCG
AAACCCGACAGGACTATAAAGATACCAGGCGTTTCCCCCTGGAAGCTCCCTCGTGCGCTCTCCTGTTCCG
ACCCTGCCGCTTACCGGATACCTGTCCGCCTTTCTCCCTTCGGGAAGCGTGGCGCTTTCTCATAGCTCAC
GCTGTAGGTATCTCAGTTCGGTGTAGGTCGTTCGCTCCAAGCTGGGCTGTGTGCACGAACCCCCCGTTCA
GCCCGACCGCTGCGCCTTATCCGGTAACTATCGTCTTGAGTCCAACCCGGTAAGACACGACTTATCGCCA
CTGGCAGCAGCCACTGGTAACAGGATTAGCAGAGCGAGGTATGTAGGCGGTGCTACAGAGTTCTTGAAGT
GGTGGCCTAACTACGGCTACACTAGAAGAACAGTATTTGGTATCTGCGCTCTGCTGAAGCCAGTTACCTT
CGGAAAAAGAGTTGGTAGCTCTTGATCCGGCAAACAAACCACCGCTGGTAGCGGTGGTTTTTTTGTTTGC
AAGCAGCAGATTACGCGCAGAAAAAAAGGATCTCAAGAAGATCCTTTGATCTTTTCTACGGGGTCTGACG
CTCAGTGGAACGAAAACTCACGTTAAGGGATTTTGGTCATGAGATTATCAAAAAGGATCTTCACCTAGAT
CCTTTTAAATTAAAAATGAAGTTTTAAATCAATCTAAAGTATATATGAGTAAACTTGGTCTGACAGTTAC
CAATGCTTAATCAGTGAGGCACCTATCTCAGCGATCTGTCTATTTCGTTCATCCATAGTTGCCTGACTCC
CCGTCGTGTAGATAACTACGATACGGGAGGGCTTACCATCTGGCCCCAGTGCTGCAATGATACCGCGAGA
CCCACGCTCACCGGCTCCAGATTTATCAGCAATAAACCAGCCAGCCGGAAGGGCCGAGCGCAGAAGTGGT
CCTGCAACTTTATCCGCCTCCATCCAGTCTATTAATTGTTGCCGGGAAGCTAGAGTAAGTAGTTCGCCAG
TTAATAGTTTGCGCAACGTTGTTGCCATTGCTACAGGCATCGTGGTGTCACGCTCGTCGTTTGGTATGGC
TTCATTCAGCTCCGGTTCCCAACGATCAAGGCGAGTTACATGATCCCCCATGTTGTGCAAAAAAGCGGTT
AGCTCCTTCGGTCCTCCGATCGTTGTCAGAAGTAAGTTGGCCGCAGTGTTATCACTCATGGTTATGGCAG
CACTGCATAATTCTCTTACTGTCATGCCATCCGTAAGATGCTTTTCTGTGACTGGTGAGTACTCAACCAA
GTCATTCTGAGAATAGTGTATGCGGCGACCGAGTTGCTCTTGCCCGGCGTCAATACGGGATAATACCGCG
CCACATAGCAGAACTTTAAAAGTGCTCATCATTGGAAAACGTTCTTCGGGGCGAAAACTCTCAAGGATCT
TACCGCTGTTGAGATCCAGTTCGATGTAACCCACTCGTGCACCCAACTGATCTTCAGCATCTTTTACTTT
CACCAGCGTTTCTGGGTGAGCAAAAACAGGAAGGCAAAATGCCGCAAAAAAGGGAATAAGGGCGACACGG
AAATGTTGAATACTCATACTCTTCCTTTTTCAATATTATTGAAGCATTTATCAGGGTTATTGTCTCATGA
GCGGATACATATTTGAATGTATTTAGAAAAATAAACAAATAGGGGTTCCGCGCACATTTCCCCGAAAAGT
GCCACCTGACGTCTAAGAAACCATTATTATCATGACATTAACCTATAAAAATAGGCGTATCACGAGGCCC
TTTCGTC
Features (pLannotate 1.2.2; 22 found; start..end, strand, type, name):
    137..236     +  misc_feature   bom (fragment): basis of mobility region from pBR322
    242..399     -  CDS            lacZα (fragment): LacZα fragment of β-galactosidase; lacZ fragment
    432..572     -  repeat_region  AAV2 ITR: inverted terminal repeat of adeno-associated virus serotype 2 inverted
    605..695     +  promoter       H1 promoter: human H1 RNA promoter
    704..723     -  CDS            VC155 (fragment): C-terminal fragment of mVenus for use in bimolecular fluorescence complementation (BiFC) (Kodama and Hu, 2010)
    724..799     +  misc_RNA       gRNA scaffold: guide RNA scaffold for the Streptococcus pyogenes CRISPR/Cas9 system
    895..1198    +  enhancer       CMV enhancer: human cytomegalovirus immediate early enhancer
   1199..1402    +  promoter       CMV promoter: human cytomegalovirus (CMV) immediate early promoter
   1447..5550    +  CDS            cas9: CAS9_STRP1 - Also known as csn1 From Streptococcus pyogenes serotype M1.
   5554..5574    +  CDS            FLAG (fragment): FLAG® epitope tag, followed by an enterokinase cleavage site
   5599..5622    +  CDS            3xFLAG (fragment): three tandem FLAG® epitope tags
   5665..5713    +  polyA_signal   poly(A) signal: synthetic polyadenylation signal
   5765..5799    -  repeat_region  AAV2 ITR (fragment): inverted terminal repeat of adeno-associated virus serotype 2 inverted
   5810..5837    -  repeat_region  AAV2 ITR (fragment): inverted terminal repeat of adeno-associated virus serotype 2 inverted
   5930..5946    -  protein_bind   lac operator: The lac repressor binds to the lac operator to inhibit transcription in E. coli. This inhibition can be relieved by adding lactose or isopropyl-β-D-thiogalactopyranoside (IPTG). lac repressor encoded by lacI
   5954..5984    -  promoter       lac promoter: promoter for the E. coli lac operon
   5999..6020    -  protein_bind   CAP binding site: CAP binding activates transcription in the presence of cAMP. E. coli catabolite activator protein
   6033..6125    -  CDS            lacI (fragment): lac repressor; lacI; The lac repressor binds to the lac operator to inhibit transcription in E. coli. This inhibition can be relieved by adding lactose or isopropyl-β-D-thiogalactopyranoside (IPTG).
   6308..6896    -  rep_origin     ori: high-copy-number ColE1/pMB1/pBR322/pUC origin of replication
   7067..7927    -  CDS            AmpR: β-lactamase; bla; confers resistance to ampicillin, carbenicillin, and related antibiotics
   7928..8032    -  promoter       AmpR promoter: bla
   8127..35      +  CDS            rop (fragment) (across the origin): Rop protein, which maintains plasmids at low copy number; rop
