[The description below was written by a language model from this plasmid's Addgene catalogue record and pLannotate feature annotations shown in this document.]
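Description:
pUC57-ITR2-H1-GFP sgRNA Target 2- eCMV- S.pyoegenes-3XFLAG-SV40NLS-ITR2 is an all-in-one CRISPR plasmid of about 8.1 kb for mammalian expression, built in the pUC57 cloning backbone. It is propagated in E. coli through a high-copy ColE1/pUC origin and selected with ampicillin via the β-lactamase gene. Remnants of the lacZα/lac promoter region flank the insertion site. The payload sits between AAV serotype 2 inverted terminal repeats, which are the cis elements needed for replication and packaging of a recombinant AAV genome. One ITR is annotated in full, while the other was detected only as two short fragments. That may reflect partial deletion or simply the difficulty of sequencing and annotating these structured repeats. The use of a recombination-deficient growth strain fits with the known instability of ITRs.

Two expression units lie between the ITRs. A compact human H1 Pol III promoter drives a single guide RNA made of a 20-nt spacer against GFP ("Target 2") fused to the S. pyogenes gRNA scaffold. The automated annotation labels the spacer as an mVenus fragment, which simply reflects its match to GFP-family sequence. Downstream, the CMV enhancer and promoter (called eCMV in the record) drive full-length S. pyogenes Cas9 carrying a C-terminal 3xFLAG epitope for detection and, according to the record, an SV40 nuclear localisation signal, which is not separately annotated in the feature table. A short synthetic polyadenylation signal ends the transcript.

The construct delivers Cas9 and a GFP-targeting guide from a single plasmid, for cutting a GFP reporter in mammalian cells. It was deposited with work on developing small Cas9 hybrids. The record does not state its exact role in that work, or whether the cassette was actually packaged into AAV.
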