Addgene plasmid #210738: pUC57-ITR2-H1-GFP sgRNA Target 2- eCMV- S.pyoegenes-3XFLAG-SV40NLS-ITR2
Purpose: Coding for Sp Cas9 alongside Sp sgRNA targeting GFP Target 2
Depositing lab: Vincent Dion. Depositing organization: Cardiff University. Publication: Developing small Cas9 hybrids using molecular modeling. Mangin A, Dion V, Menzies G. bioRxiv 2023.10.24.563270 10.1101/2023.10.24.563270.
Backbone
  Vector backbone: pUC57
  Backbone manufacturer: Genscript
  Vector type: Mammalian Expression, CRISPR
Growth in bacteria
  Bacterial resistance: Ampicillin, 100 μg/mL
  Growth temperature: 37°C
  Growth strain: NEB Stable
  Copy number: High Copy
Gene/Insert 1
  Gene/Insert name: Sp Cas9
  Species: S pyogenes
  Entrez Gene: cas9 (a.k.a. DQM35_RS05165, NCTC12064_01025, csn1)
  Promoter: eCMV
  Tag / fusion protein: 3xFLAG, SV40 NLS, PolyA signal (C terminal on insert)
  Cloning method: Unknown
  Sequencing primers: 5′ n/a
Gene/Insert 2
  Gene/Insert name: Sp sgRNA GFP Target 2 (alt name: gRNA target: GATGCCGTTCTTCTGCTTGTGTTTTAGAGCTAGAAATAGCAAGTTAAAATAAGGCTAGTCCGTTATCAACTTGAAAAAGTGGCACCGAGTCGGTGCT)
  Species: Synthetic
  Promoter: H1
  Cloning method: Unknown
  Sequencing primers: 5′ n/a
Resource information
  A portion of this plasmid was derived from a plasmid made by: Genscript
Terms and licenses: Academic/Nonprofit Terms; Industry Terms: Not Available to Industry
Depositor comments: Please visit https://doi.org/10.1101/2023.10.24.563270 for bioRxiv preprint.
How to cite: pUC57-ITR2-H1-GFP sgRNA Target 2- eCMV- S.pyoegenes-3XFLAG-SV40NLS-ITR2 was a gift from Vincent Dion (Addgene plasmid # 210738 ; http://n2t.net/addgene:210738 ; RRID:Addgene_210738)
